LOCUS       Exported 6418 bp ds-DNA circular SYN 13-MAY-2021
DEFINITION  An AAV packaging vector that expresses Cre-dependent
            membrane-localized AcGFP under control of the EF1a promoter..
ACCESSION   .
VERSION     .
KEYWORDS    pOTTC710 - pAAV EF1a DIO Mem-AcGFP
SOURCE      synthetic DNA construct
  ORGANISM  synthetic DNA construct
REFERENCE   1 (bases 1 to 6418)
  AUTHORS   Sharpe MJ, Marchant NJ, Whitaker LR, Richie CT, Zhang YJ, Campbell
            EJ, Koivula PP, Necarsulmer JC, Mejias-Aponte C, Morales M, Pickel
            J, Smith JC, Niv Y, Shaham Y, Harvey BK, Schoenbaum G
  TITLE     Lateral Hypothalamic GABAergic Neurons Encode Reward Predictions
            that Are Relayed to the Ventral Tegmental Area to Regulate Learning.
  JOURNAL   Curr Biol. 2017 Jul 24;27(14):2089-2100.e5. doi:
            10.1016/j.cub.2017.06.024. Epub 2017 Jul 6.
  PUBMED    28690111
REFERENCE   2 (bases 1 to 6418)
  AUTHORS   .
  TITLE     Direct Submission
  JOURNAL   Exported May 13, 2021 from SnapGene Server 1.1.58
            http://www.snapgene.com
FEATURES             Location/Qualifiers
     source          1..6418
                     /organism="synthetic DNA construct"
                     /mol_type="other DNA"
     repeat_region   1..141
                     /label=AAV2 ITR
                     /note="inverted terminal repeat of adeno-associated virus
                     serotype 2"
     repeat_region   12..141
                     /label=AAV2 ITR
     promoter        242..1419
                     /label=EF-1-alpha promoter
                     /note="strong constitutive promoter for human elongation
                     factor EF-1-alpha"
     intron          473..1410
                     /label=EF-1-alpha intron A
                     /note="intron upstream of the start codon of human
                     EF-1-alpha"
     primer_bind     1367..1387
                     /label=EF1a-F
                     /note="Human elongation factor-1a promoter, forward primer"
     protein_bind    1450..1483
                     /label=lox2272
                     /bound_moiety="Cre recombinase"
                     /note="Cre-mediated recombination occurs in the 8-bp core
                     sequence (GGATACTT). lox2272 sites are compatible with each
                     other, but incompatible with loxP or loxN sites (Lee and
                     Saito, 1988)."
     protein_bind    1534..1567
                     /label=loxP
                     /bound_moiety="Cre recombinase"
                     /note="Cre-mediated recombination occurs in the 8-bp core
                     sequence (GCATACAT)."
     CDS             complement(1607..2320)
                     /codon_start=1
                     /product="Aequorea coerulescens GFP"
                     /label=AcGFP1
                     /note="mammalian codon-optimized"
                     /translation="SKGAELFTGIVPILIELNGDVNGHKFSVSGEGEGDATYGKLTLKF
                     ICTTGKLPVPWPTLVTTLSYGVQCFSRYPDHMKQHDFFKSAMPEGYIQERTIFFEDDGN
                     YKSRAEVKFEGDTLVNRIELTGTDFKEDGNILGNKMEYNYNAHNVYIMTDKAKNGIKVN
                     FKIRHNIEDGSVQLADHYQQNTPIGDGPVLLPDNHYLSTQSALSKDPNEKRDHMIYFGF
                     VTAAAITHGMDELYK"
     protein_bind    complement(2403..2436)
                     /label=lox2272
                     /bound_moiety="Cre recombinase"
                     /note="Cre-mediated recombination occurs in the 8-bp core
                     sequence (GGATACTT). lox2272 sites are compatible with each
                     other, but incompatible with loxP or loxN sites (Lee and
                     Saito, 1988)."
     protein_bind    complement(2487..2520)
                     /label=loxP
                     /bound_moiety="Cre recombinase"
                     /note="Cre-mediated recombination occurs in the 8-bp core
                     sequence (GCATACAT)."
     misc_feature    2545..3133
                     /label=WPRE
                     /note="woodchuck hepatitis virus posttranscriptional
                     regulatory element"
     primer_bind     complement(2598..2618)
                     /label=WPRE-R
                     /note="WPRE, reverse primer"
     CDS             complement(3016..3027)
                     /codon_start=1
                     /product="Factor Xa recognition and cleavage site"
                     /label=Factor Xa site
                     /translation="IEGR"
     polyA_signal    3165..3641
                     /label=hGH poly(A) signal
                     /note="human growth hormone polyadenylation signal"
     primer_bind     complement(3364..3383)
                     /label=hGH-PA-R
                     /note="Human growth hormone terminator, reverse primer"
     repeat_region   3681..3821
                     /label=AAV2 ITR
                     /note="inverted terminal repeat of adeno-associated virus
                     serotype 2"
     repeat_region   3681..3810
                     /label=AAV2 ITR
     rep_origin      3896..4351
                     /direction=RIGHT
                     /label=f1 ori
                     /note="f1 bacteriophage origin of replication; arrow
                     indicates direction of (+) strand synthesis"
     primer_bind     complement(3983..4002)
                     /label=F1ori-R
                     /note="F1 origin, reverse primer"
     primer_bind     4193..4214
                     /label=F1ori-F
                     /note="F1 origin, forward primer"
     primer_bind     complement(4368..4387)
                     /label=pRS-marker
                     /note="pRS vectors, use to sequence yeast selectable
                     marker"
     primer_bind     4487..4509
                     /label=pGEX 3'
                     /note="pGEX vectors, reverse primer"
     primer_bind     complement(4547..4565)
                     /label=pBRforEco
                     /note="pBR322 vectors, upsteam of EcoRI site, forward
                     primer"
     promoter        4633..4737
                     /gene="bla"
                     /label=AmpR promoter
     CDS             4738..5598
                     /codon_start=1
                     /gene="bla"
                     /product="beta-lactamase"
                     /label=AmpR
                     /note="confers resistance to ampicillin, carbenicillin, and
                     related antibiotics"
                     /translation="MSIQHFRVALIPFFAAFCLPVFAHPETLVKVKDAEDQLGARVGYI
                     ELDLNSGKILESFRPEERFPMMSTFKVLLCGAVLSRIDAGQEQLGRRIHYSQNDLVEYS
                     PVTEKHLTDGMTVRELCSAAITMSDNTAANLLLTTIGGPKELTAFLHNMGDHVTRLDRW
                     EPELNEAIPNDERDTTMPVAMATTLRKLLTGELLTLASRQQLIDWMEADKVAGPLLRSA
                     LPAGWFIADKSGAGERGSRGIIAALGPDGKPSRIVVIYTTGSQATMDERNRQIAEIGAS
                     LIKHW"
     primer_bind     complement(4956..4975)
                     /label=Amp-R
                     /note="Ampicillin resistance gene, reverse primer"
     rep_origin      5769..6357
                     /direction=RIGHT
                     /label=ori
                     /note="high-copy-number ColE1/pMB1/pBR322/pUC origin of
                     replication"
     primer_bind     6258..6277
                     /label=pBR322ori-F
                     /note="pBR322 origin, forward primer"
ORIGIN
        1 cctgcaggca gctgcgcgct cgctcgctca ctgaggccgc ccgggcaaag cccgggcgtc
       61 gggcgacctt tggtcgcccg gcctcagtga gcgagcgagc gcgcagagag ggagtggcca
      121 actccatcac taggggttcc tgcggccgca cgcgtaagct ttgcaaagat ggataaagtt
      181 ttaaacagag aggaatcttt gcagctaatg gaccttctag gtcttgaaag gagtgggaat
      241 tggctccggt gcccgtcagt gggcagagcg cacatcgccc acagtccccg agaagttggg
      301 gggaggggtc ggcaattgaa ccggtgccta gagaaggtgg cgcggggtaa actgggaaag
      361 tgatgtcgtg tactggctcc gcctttttcc cgagggtggg ggagaaccgt atataagtgc
      421 agtagtcgcc gtgaacgttc tttttcgcaa cgggtttgcc gccagaacac aggtaagtgc
      481 cgtgtgtggt tcccgcgggc ctggcctctt tacgggttat ggcccttgcg tgccttgaat
      541 tacttccact ggctgcagta cgtgattctt gatcccgagc ttcgggttgg aagtgggtgg
      601 gagagttcga ggccttgcgc ttaaggagcc ccttcgcctc gtgcttgagt tgaggcctgg
      661 cctgggcgct ggggccgccg cgtgcgaatc tggtggcacc ttcgcgcctg tctcgctgct
      721 ttcgataagt ctctagccat ttaaaatttt tgatgacctg ctgcgacgct ttttttctgg
      781 caagatagtc ttgtaaatgc gggccaagat ctgcacactg gtatttcggt ttttggggcc
      841 gcgggcggcg acggggcccg tgcgtcccag cgcacatgtt cggcgaggcg gggcctgcga
      901 gcgcggccac cgagaatcgg acgggggtag tctcaagctg gccggcctgc tctggtgcct
      961 ggcctcgcgc cgccgtgtat cgccccgccc tgggcggcaa ggctggcccg gtcggcacca
     1021 gttgcgtgag cggaaagatg gccgcttccc ggccctgctg cagggagctc aaaatggagg
     1081 acgcggcgct cgggagagcg ggcgggtgag tcacccacac aaaggaaaag ggcctttccg
     1141 tcctcagccg tcgcttcatg tgactccacg gagtaccggg cgccgtccag gcacctcgat
     1201 tagttctcga gcttttggag tacgtcgtct ttaggttggg gggaggggtt ttatgcgatg
     1261 gagtttcccc acactgagtg ggtggagact gaagttaggc cagcttggca cttgatgtaa
     1321 ttctccttgg aatttgccct ttttgagttt ggatcttggt tcattctcaa gcctcagaca
     1381 gtggttcaaa gtttttttct tccatttcag gtgtcgtgag gtaccggatc ctctagagtc
     1441 gactccggaa taacttcgta taggatactt tatacgaagt tatgcagaat ggtagctgga
     1501 ttgtagctgc tattagcaat atgaaacctc ttaataactt cgtatagcat acattatacg
     1561 aagttatggc gcgcctggct gattatgatc tagagtcgcg gccgcttcac ttgtacagct
     1621 catccatgcc gtgggtgatg gcggcggcgg tcacgaagcc gaagtagatc atgtgatcgc
     1681 gcttctcgtt ggggtccttg gacagggcgc tctgggtgga caggtagtgg ttatcgggca
     1741 gcagcacagg gccatcgccg atgggggtat tctgctggta gtggtcggcc agctgcacgc
     1801 tgccatcctc gatgttgtgg cggatcttga agttcacctt gatgccattc ttggccttgt
     1861 cggtcatgat gtacacattg tgggcgttgt agttgtactc catcttattg cccaggatgt
     1921 tgccatcctc cttgaaatcg gtgccggtca gctcgatgcg attcaccagg gtatcgccct
     1981 cgaacttcac ctcggcgcgc gacttgtagt tgccgtcatc ctcgaagaag atggtgcgct
     2041 cctggatgta gccctcaggc atggcgctct tgaagaagtc gtgctgcttc atgtgatcgg
     2101 ggtagcgtga gaagcactgc acgccgtagc tcagggtggt caccagggtg ggccagggca
     2161 caggcagctt gccggtggtg cagatgaact tcagggtcag cttgccgtag gtggcatcgc
     2221 cctcgccctc gccgctcacg ctgaacttgt ggccattcac atcgccattc agctcgatca
     2281 ggatgggcac gatgccggtg aacagctcgg cgcccttgct gatcttttgg tcctcatcat
     2341 tcttttcaac ctgtttggtt cttctcatac agcacagcat ggtggcgacc ggtgggctag
     2401 cgataacttc gtataaagta tcctatacga agttatttgc cttaacccag aaattatcac
     2461 tgttattctt tagaatggtg caaagaataa cttcgtataa tgtatgctat acgaagttat
     2521 gaattcgata tcaagcttat cgataatcaa cctctggatt acaaaatttg tgaaagattg
     2581 actggtattc ttaactatgt tgctcctttt acgctatgtg gatacgctgc tttaatgcct
     2641 ttgtatcatg ctattgcttc ccgtatggct ttcattttct cctccttgta taaatcctgg
     2701 ttgctgtctc tttatgagga gttgtggccc gttgtcaggc aacgtggcgt ggtgtgcact
     2761 gtgtttgctg acgcaacccc cactggttgg ggcattgcca ccacctgtca gctcctttcc
     2821 gggactttcg ctttccccct ccctattgcc acggcggaac tcatcgccgc ctgccttgcc
     2881 cgctgctgga caggggctcg gctgttgggc actgacaatt ccgtggtgtt gtcggggaaa
     2941 tcatcgtcct ttccttggct gctcgcctat gttgccacct ggattctgcg cgggacgtcc
     3001 ttctgctacg tcccttcggc cctcaatcca gcggaccttc cttcccgcgg cctgctgccg
     3061 gctctgcggc ctcttccgcg tcttcgcctt cgccctcaga cgagtcggat ctccctttgg
     3121 gccgcctccc cgcatcgata ccgagcgctg ctcgagagat ctacgggtgg catccctgtg
     3181 acccctcccc agtgcctctc ctggccctgg aagttgccac tccagtgccc accagccttg
     3241 tcctaataaa attaagttgc atcattttgt ctgactaggt gtccttctat aatattatgg
     3301 ggtggagggg ggtggtatgg agcaaggggc aagttgggaa gacaacctgt agggcctgcg
     3361 gggtctattg ggaaccaagc tggagtgcag tggcacaatc ttggctcact gcaatctccg
     3421 cctcctgggt tcaagcgatt ctcctgcctc agcctcccga gttgttggga ttccaggcat
     3481 gcatgaccag gctcagctaa tttttgtttt tttggtagag acggggtttc accatattgg
     3541 ccaggctggt ctccaactcc taatctcagg tgatctaccc accttggcct cccaaattgc
     3601 tgggattaca ggcgtgaacc actgctccct tccctgtcct tctgattttg taggtaacca
     3661 cgtgcggacc gagcggccgc aggaacccct agtgatggag ttggccactc cctctctgcg
     3721 cgctcgctcg ctcactgagg ccgggcgacc aaaggtcgcc cgacgcccgg gctttgcccg
     3781 ggcggcctca gtgagcgagc gagcgcgcag ctgcctgcag gggcgcctga tgcggtattt
     3841 tctccttacg catctgtgcg gtatttcaca ccgcatannn nnnnnnnnnn nnnnnnnnnn
     3901 nnnnnnnnnn nnnnnnnnnn nnnnnnnnnn nnnnnnnnnn nnnnnnnnnn nnnnnnnnnn
     3961 nnnnnnnnnn nnnnnnnnnn nnnnnnnnnn nnnnnnnnnn nnnnnnnnnn nnnnnnnnnc
     4021 nnnnnnnnnn nnnnnnnnnn nnnnnnnnnn nnnnnnnnnn nnnnnnnnnn nnnnnnnnnn
     4081 nnnnnnnnnn nnnnnnnnnn nnnnnnnnnn nnnnnnnnnn nnnnnnnnnn nnnnnnnnnn
     4141 nnnnnnnnnn nnnnnnnnnn ncctttgacg ttggagtcca cgttctttaa tagtggactc
     4201 ttgttccaaa ctggaacaac actcaaccct atctcgggct attcttttga tttataaggg
     4261 attttgccga tttcggccta ttggttaaaa aatgagctga tttaacaaaa atttaacgcg
     4321 aattttaaca aaatattaac gtttacaatt ttatggtgca ctctcagtac aatctgctct
     4381 gatgccgcat agttaagcca gccccgacac ccgccaacac ccgctgacgc gccctgacgg
     4441 gcttgtctgc tcccggcatc cgcttacaga caagctgtga ccgtctccgg gagctgcatg
     4501 tgtcagaggt tttcaccgtc atcaccgaaa cgcgcgagac gaaagggcct cgtgatacgc
     4561 ctatttttat aggttaatgt catgataata atggtttctt agacgtcagg tggcactttt
     4621 cggggaaatg tgcgcggaac ccctatttgt ttatttttct aaatacattc aaatatgtat
     4681 ccgctcatga gacaataacc ctgataaatg cttcaataat attgaaaaag gaagagtatg
     4741 agtattcaac atttccgtgt cgcccttatt cccttttttg cggcattttg ccttcctgtt
     4801 tttgctcacc cagaaacgct ggtgaaagta aaagatgctg aagatcagtt gggtgcacga
     4861 gtgggttaca tcgaactgga tctcaacagc ggtaagatcc ttgagagttt tcgccccgaa
     4921 gaacgttttc caatgatgag cacttttaaa gttctgctat gtggcgcggt attatcccgt
     4981 attgacgccg ggcaagagca actcggtcgc cgcatacact attctcagaa tgacttggtt
     5041 gagtactcac cagtcacaga aaagcatctt acggatggca tgacagtaag agaattatgc
     5101 agtgctgcca taaccatgag tgataacact gcggccaact tacttctgac aacgatcgga
     5161 ggaccgaagg agctaaccgc ttttttgcac aacatggggg atcatgtaac tcgccttgat
     5221 cgttgggaac cggagctgaa tgaagccata ccaaacgacg agcgtgacac cacgatgcct
     5281 gtagcaatgg caacaacgtt gcgcaaacta ttaactggcg aactacttac tctagcttcc
     5341 cggcaacaat taatagactg gatggaggcg gataaagttg caggaccact tctgcgctcg
     5401 gcccttccgg ctggctggtt tattgctgat aaatctggag ccggtgagcg tgggtctcgc
     5461 ggtatcattg cagcactggg gccagatggt aagccctccc gtatcgtagt tatctacacg
     5521 acggggagtc aggcaactat ggatgaacga aatagacaga tcgctgagat aggtgcctca
     5581 ctgattaagc attggtaact gtcagaccaa gtttactcat atatacttta gattgattta
     5641 aaacttcatt tttaatttaa aaggatctag gtgaagatcc tttttgataa tctcatgacc
     5701 aaaatccctt aacgtgagtt ttcgttccac tgagcgtcag accccgtaga aaagatcaaa
     5761 ggatcttctt gagatccttt ttttctgcgc gtaatctgct gcttgcaaac aaaaaaacca
     5821 ccgctaccag cggtggtttg tttgccggat caagagctac caactctttt tccgaaggta
     5881 actggcttca gcagagcgca gataccaaat actgtccttc tagtgtagcc gtagttaggc
     5941 caccacttca agaactctgt agcaccgcct acatacctcg ctctgctaat cctgttacca
     6001 gtggctgctg ccagtggcga taagtcgtgt cttaccgggt tggactcaag acgatagtta
     6061 ccggataagg cgcagcggtc gggctgaacg gggggttcgt gcacacagcc cagcttggag
     6121 cgaacgacct acaccgaact gagataccta cagcgtgagc tatgagaaag cgccacgctt
     6181 cccgaaggga gaaaggcgga caggtatccg gtaagcggca gggtcggaac aggagagcgc
     6241 acgagggagc ttccaggggg aaacgcctgg tatctttata gtcctgtcgg gtttcgccac
     6301 ctctgacttg agcgtcgatt tttgtgatgc tcgtcagggg ggcggagcct atggaaaaac
     6361 gccagcaacg cggccttttt acggttcctg gccttttgct ggccttttgc tcacatgt
//
