[The description below was written by a language model from this plasmid's Addgene catalogue record and the feature table of its GenBank file.]
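Description:
pOTTC710 - pAAV EF1a DIO Mem-AcGFP is a 6.4 kb AAV transfer plasmid for mammalian expression. It was built on the pOTTC374 (pAAV EF1a DIO iRFP) backbone by replacing the reporter with a 774 bp membrane-targeted AcGFP insert. Two AAV2 inverted terminal repeats flank the expression cassette and define the segment that is packaged into recombinant AAV particles. Outside the ITRs, the bacterial backbone carries a ColE1/pUC-type origin, an f1 phage origin and the beta-lactamase gene for ampicillin selection. The origin is annotated as a high-copy type, but the catalogue lists the plasmid as low copy. It also specifies a recombination-deficient strain, which is a common choice for keeping ITR-containing plasmids stable.

Expression is driven by the human EF-1-alpha promoter, including its first intron, which gives strong constitutive transcription. Downstream, the codon-optimized Aequorea coerulescens GFP (AcGFP1) coding sequence sits in the antisense orientation. It is bracketed by a lox2272/loxP pair on one side and an oppositely oriented lox2272/loxP pair on the other, the double-floxed inverted open reading frame (DIO) arrangement. Without Cre, no functional protein is made. With Cre, recombination between one pair of compatible sites inverts the cassette, and excision between the other pair then locks it in the sense orientation. An N-terminal palmitoylation signal on the insert anchors the fluorescent protein to membranes, although the feature table annotates only the AcGFP1 portion. A WPRE and a human growth hormone polyadenylation signal follow the cassette and support transcript stability and processing. The annotated Factor Xa site within the WPRE appears to be an incidental sequence match.

The vector is used to label Cre-expressing cell populations with membrane-bound GFP. The associated publication concerns lateral hypothalamic GABAergic neurons and their relay to the ventral tegmental area.
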