Addgene plasmid #75081: pOTTC710 - pAAV EF1a DIO Mem-AcGFP
Purpose: An AAV packaging vector that expresses Cre-dependent membrane-localized AcGFP under control of the EF1a promoter.
Depositing lab: Brandon Harvey. Depositing organization: National Institute on Drug Abuse (NIDA). Publication: Lateral Hypothalamic GABAergic Neurons Encode Reward Predictions that Are Relayed to the Ventral Tegmental Area to Regulate Learning. Sharpe MJ, Marchant NJ, Whitaker LR, Richie CT, Zhang YJ, Campbell EJ, Koivula PP, Necarsulmer JC, Mejias-Aponte C, Morales M, Pickel J, Smith JC, Niv Y, Shaham Y, Harvey BK, Schoenbaum G. Curr Biol. 2017 Jul 24;27(14):2089-2100.e5. doi: 10.1016/j.cub.2017.06.024. Epub 2017 Jul 6. PubMed 28690111.
Backbone
  Vector backbone: pOTTC374 - pAAV EF1a DIO iRFP
  Backbone manufacturer: Christopher Richie / OTTC / NIDA
  Backbone size w/o insert (bp): 5500
  Total vector size (bp): 6418
  Vector type: Mammalian Expression, AAV, Cre/Lox
Growth in bacteria
  Bacterial resistance: Ampicillin, 100 μg/mL
  Growth temperature: 30°C
  Growth strain: NEB Stable
  Copy number: Low Copy
Gene/Insert
  Gene/Insert name: Mem-AcGFP (alt name: Membrane-localized AcGFP)
  Insert size (bp): 774
  Promoter: EF1a
  Tag / fusion protein: Palmitylation site (N terminal on insert)
  Cloning method: Ligation Independent Cloning
  Sequencing primers: 5′ EF1a_F1; 3′ WPRE_R1
Terms and licenses: Academic/Nonprofit Terms; Industry Terms: Not Available to Industry
How to cite: pOTTC710 - pAAV EF1a DIO Mem-AcGFP was a gift from Brandon Harvey (Addgene plasmid # 75081 ; http://n2t.net/addgene:75081 ; RRID:Addgene_75081)
