>Addgene plasmid #75081 | pOTTC710 - pAAV EF1a DIO Mem-AcGFP | addgene partial sequence | sequence record 147019 | EF1a-F 5'-TCAAGCCTCAGACAGTGGTTC-3'
AGGTACCGGATCCTCTAGAGTCGACTCCGGAATAACTTCGTATAGGATACTTTATACGAAGTTATGCAGA
ATGGTAGCTGGATTGTAGCTGCTATTAGCAATATGAAACCTCTTAATAACTTCGTATAGCATACATTATA
CGAAGTTATGGCGCGCCTGGCTGATTATGATCTAGAGTCGCGGCCGCTTCACTTGTACAGCTCATCCATG
CCGTGGGTGATGGCGGCGGCGGTCACGAAGCCGAAGTAGATCATGTGATCGCGCTTCTCGTTGGGGTCCT
TGGACAGGGCGCTCTGGGTGGACAGGTAGTGGTTATCGGGCAGCAGCACAGGGCCATCGCCGATGGGGGT
ATTCTGCTGGTAGTGGTCGGCCAGCTGCACGCTGCCATCCTCGATGTTGTGGCGGATCTTGAAGTTCACC
TTGATGCCATTCTTGGCCTTGTCGGTCATGATGTACACATTGTGGGCGTTGTAGTTGTACTCCATCTTAT
TGCCCAGGATGTTGCCATCCTCCTTGAAATCGGTGCCGGTCAGCTCGATGCGATTCACCAGGGTATCGCC
CTCGAACTTCACCTCGGCGCGCGACTTGTAGTTGCCGTCATCCTCGAAGAAGATGGTGCGCTCCTGGATG
TAGCCCTCAGGCATGGCGCTCTTGAAGAAGTCGTGCTGCTTCATGTGATCGGGGTAGCGTGAGAAGCACT
GCACGCCGTAGCTCAGGGTGGTCACCAGGGTGGGCCAGGGCACAGGCAGCTTGCCGGTGGTGCAGATGAA
CTTCAGGGTCAGCTTGCCGTAGGTGGCATCGCCCTCGCCCTCGCCGCTCACGCTGAACTTGTGGCCATTC
ACATCGCCATTCAGCTCGATCAGGATGGGCACGATGCCGGTGAACAGCTCGGCGCCCTTGCTGATCTTTT
GGTCCTCATCATTCTTTTCAACCTGTTTGGTTCTTCTCATACAGCACAGCATGGTGGCGACCGGTGGGCT
AGCGATAACTTCGTATAAAGTATCCTATACGAAGTTATTTGCCTTAACCCAGAAATTATCACTGTTATTC
TTTAGAATGGTGCAAAGAATAACTTCG
