>Addgene plasmid #75081 | pOTTC710 - pAAV EF1a DIO Mem-AcGFP | addgene partial sequence | sequence record 147020 | WPRE-R 5'-CATAGCGTAAAAGGAGCAACA-3'
TTTTGTAATCCAGAGGTTGATTATCGATAAGCTTGATATCGAATTCATAACTTCGTATAGCATACATTAT
ACGAAGTTATTCTTTGCACCATTCTAAAGAATAACAGTGATAATTTCTGGGTTAAGGCAAATAACTTCGT
ATAGGATACTTTATACGAAGTTATCGCTAGCCCACCGGTCGCCACCATGCTGTGCTGTATGAGAAGAACC
AAACAGGTTGAAAAGAATGATGAGGACCAAAAGATCAGCAAGGGCGCCGAGCTGTTCACCGGCATCGTGC
CCATCCTGATCGAGCTGAATGGCGATGTGAATGGCCACAAGTTCAGCGTGAGCGGCGAGGGCGAGGGCGA
TGCCACCTACGGCAAGCTGACCCTGAAGTTCATCTGCACCACCGGCAAGCTGCCTGTGCCCTGGCCCACC
CTGGTGACCACCCTGAGCTACGGCGTGCAGTGCTTCTCACGCTACCCCGATCACATGAAGCAGCACGACT
TCTTCAAGAGCGCCATGCCTGAGGGCTACATCCAGGAGCGCACCATCTTCTTCGAGGATGACGGCAACTA
CAAGTCGCGCGCCGAGGTGAAGTTCGAGGGCGATACCCTGGTGAATCGCATCGAGCTGACCGGCACCGAT
TTCAAGGAGGATGGCAACATCCTGGGCAATAAGATGGAGTACAACTACAACGCCCACAATGTGTACATCA
TGACCGACAAGGCCAAGAATGGCATCAAGGTGAACTTCAAGATCCGCCACAACATCGAGGATGGCAGCGT
GCAGCTGGCCGACCACTACCAGCAGAATACCCCCATCGGCGATGGCCCTGTGCTGCTGCCCGATAACCAC
TACCTGTCCACCCAGAGCGCCCTGTCCAAGGACCCCAACGAGAAGCGCGATCACATGATCTACTTCGGCT
TCGTGACCGCCGCCGCCATCACCCACGGCATGGATGAGCTGTACAAGTGAAGCGGCCGCGACTCTAGATC
ATAATCAGCCAGGCGCGCCATAACTTCGTATAATGTATGCTATACGAAGTTATTAAGAGGTTTCATATTG
CTAATAGCAGCTACAATCCAGCTACCATTCTGCATAACTTCGTATAAAGTATCCTA
